>Addgene plasmid #1494 | pPD95_75 | addgene full sequence | sequence record 372920 | Addgene NGS Result
CACAATTCCACACAACATACGAGCCGGAAGCATAAAGTGTAAAGCCTGGGGTGCCTAATGAGTGAGCTAA
CTCACATTAATTGCGTTGCGCTCACTGCCCGCTTTCCAGTCGGGAAACCTGTCGTGCCAGCTGCATTAAT
GAATCGGCCAACGCGCGGGGAGAGGCGGTTTGCGTATTGGGCGCTCTTCCGCTTCCTCGCTCACTGACTC
GCTGCGCTCGGTCGTTCGGCTGCGGCGAGCGGTATCAGCTCACTCAAAGGCGGTAATACGGTTATCCACA
GAATCAGGGGATAACGCAGGAAAGAACATGTGAGCAAAAGGCCAGCAAAAGGCCAGGAACCGTAAAAAGG
CCGCGTTGCTGGCGTTTTTCCATAGGCTCCGCCCCCCTGACGAGCATCACAAAAATCGACGCTCAAGTCA
GAGGTGGCGAAACCCGACAGGACTATAAAGATACCAGGCGTTTCCCCCTGGAAGCTCCCTCGTGCGCTCT
CCTGTTCCGACCCTGCCGCTTACCGGATACCTGTCCGCCTTTCTCCCTTCGGGAAGCGTGGCGCTTTCTC
ATAGCTCACGCTGTAGGTATCTCAGTTCGGTGTAGGTCGTTCGCTCCAAGCTGGGCTGTGTGCACGAACC
CCCCGTTCAGCCCGACCGCTGCGCCTTATCCGGTAACTATCGTCTTGAGTCCAACCCGGTAAGACACGAC
TTATCGCCACTGGCAGCAGCCACTGGTAACAGGATTAGCAGAGCGAGGTATGTAGGCGGTGCTACAGAGT
TCTTGAAGTGGTGGCCTAACTACGGCTACACTAGAAGAACAGTATTTGGTATCTGCGCTCTGCTGAAGCC
AGTTACCTTCGGAAAAAGAGTTGGTAGCTCTTGATCCGGCAAACAAACCACCGCTGGTAGCGGTGGTTTT
TTTGTTTGCAAGCAGCAGATTACGCGCAGAAAAAAAGGATCTCAAGAAGATCCTTTGATCTTTTCTACGG
GGTCTGACGCTCAGTGGAACGAAAACTCACGTTAAGGGATTTTGGTCATGAGATTATCAAAAAGGATCTT
CACCTAGATCCTTTTAAATTAAAAATGAAGTTTTAAATCAATCTAAAGTATATATGAGTAAACTTGGTCT
GACAGTTACCAATGCTTAATCAGTGAGGCACCTATCTCAGCGATCTGTCTATTTCGTTCATCCATAGTTG
CCTGACTCCCCGTCGTGTAGATAACTACGATACGGGAGGGCTTACCATCTGGCCCCAGTGCTGCAATGAT
ACCGCGAGACCCACGCTCACCGGCTCCAGATTTATCAGCAATAAACCAGCCAGCCGGAAGGGCCGAGCGC
AGAAGTGGTCCTGCAACTTTATCCGCCTCCATCCAGTCTATTAATTGTTGCCGGGAAGCTAGAGTAAGTA
GTTCGCCAGTTAATAGTTTGCGCAACGTTGTTGCCATTGCTACAGGCATCGTGGTGTCACGCTCGTCGTT
TGGTATGGCTTCATTCAGCTCCGGTTCCCAACGATCAAGGCGAGTTACATGATCCCCCATGTTGTGCAAA
AAAGCGGTTAGCTCCTTCGGTCCTCCGATCGTTGTCAGAAGTAAGTTGGCCGCAGTGTTATCACTCATGG
TTATGGCAGCACTGCATAATTCTCTTACTGTCATGCCATCCGTAAGATGCTTTTCTGTGACTGGTGAGTA
CTCAACCAAGTCATTCTGAGAATAGTGTATGCGGCGACCGAGTTGCTCTTGCCCGGCGTCAATACGGGAT
AATACCGCGCCACATAGCAGAACTTTAAAAGTGCTCATCATTGGAAAACGTTCTTCGGGGCGAAAACTCT
CAAGGATCTTACCGCTGTTGAGATCCAGTTCGATGTAACCCACTCGTGCACCCAACTGATCTTCAGCATC
TTTTACTTTCACCAGCGTTTCTGGGTGAGCAAAAACAGGAAGGCAAAATGCCGCAAAAAAGGGAATAAGG
GCGACACGGAAATGTTGAATACTCATACTCTTCCTTTTTCAATATTATTGAAGCATTTATCAGGGTTATT
GTCTCATGAGCGGATACATATTTGAATGTATTTAGAAAAATAAACAAATAGGGGTTCCGCGCACATTTCC
CCGAAAAGTGCCACCTGACGTCTAAGAAACCATTATTATCATGACATTAACCTATAAAAATAGGCGTATC
ACGAGGCCCTTAAGGCCGCCTGATGCGGTATTTTCTCCTTACGCATCTGTGCGGTATTTCACACCGCATA
TGGTGCACTCTCAGTACAATCTGCTCTGATGCCGCATAGTTAAGCCAGCCCCGACACCCGCCAACACCCG
CTGACGCGCCCTGACGGGCTTGTCTGCTCCCGGCATCCGCTTACAGACAAGCTGTGACCGTCTCCGGGAG
CTGCATGTGTCAGAGGTTTTCACCGTCATCACCGAAACGCGCGAGACGAAAGGGCCCGTACGGCCGACTA
GTAGGAAACAGTTATGTTTGGTATATTGGGAATGTATTCTGTCATTTAAGGCAAAAACCCCATAGACACT
ACTCCACTTTCAAATTATCAACTTCTACTCACCTTCCACTGAGCCTCAAACCCAAACCTTCTTCCGATCT
TTCTTGCATCGTGCTCATCAATACTTGTGATTTTAGCAAGAAAAACGCCGTCCTCGAAATCTTGACAAAC
AATAGGGGAAACCCCAAAAAGCAAAAGCAGGAAAATTAATTTCATAAACTTTCACTTGATTGAAAAATTC
CAAAAATACTCCAAAACTTTTTCACGATGAGCATGATTTGACGTCATGAGAGGCCCAGACGTGCGAAGAA
ATAAAAATTGCGGTCATAAACTGAAACGTAACATATGATAAGGTATTTTGTGTGCGGTTTTTTCTATGAT
GTTTCAAAAAAATTTATCAGAAGTAAAAAACATAAGAAGTGTACACAGAACATTGTGTAGATTTTGGGAT
AGAATTATTATTAATGGGGGGAGGGAGCACAATTTTTTTCGACTTTTTATTACGAATTAATTCTATTTTT
GAATCTACACAATTTCATTGTTAGAGGTGACTTAAAAGAAGCTAAAAAACAAAGAAATTAAGAGAAGTTT
TTTGATAATAACAAAAATAGGGGGTGGGAGCACAGGGAGAAAGAGCATGTAGGGATGTTGAAGAGTAATT
GGACTTAGAAGTCAGAGGCACGGGCGCGAGATGCTGAAAATTTAAATATTACTCGTTAGTTAGTAGAACT
CAGTTTAAACTTACTCTGATGACAGCGGCCCCTATTATTTTTGACACCAGACAAGTTGGTAATGGTAGCG
ACCGGCGCTCAGTTGGAATTCTACGAATGCTATTTGTATAGTTCATCCATGCCATGTGTAATCCCAGCAG
CTGTTACAAACTCAAGAAGGACCATGTGGTCTCTCTTTTCGTTGGGATCTTTCGAAAGGGCAGATTGTGT
GGACAGGTAATGGTTGTCTGGTAAAAGGACAGGGCCATCGCCAATTGGAGTATTTTGTTGATAATGGTCT
GCTAGTTGAACGCTTCCATCTTCAATGTTGTGTCTAATTTTGAAGTTCTGAAAATTTAAATCAGATTAGT
TAGTTAGTAAAATCATGTTTAAACTTACAACTTTGATTCCATTCTTTTGTTTGTCTGCCATGATGTATAC
ATTGTGTGAGTTATAGTTGTATTCCAATTTGTGTCCAAGAATGTTTCCATCTTCTTTAAAATCAATACCT
TTTAACTCGATTCTATTAACAAGGGTATCACCTTCAAACTTGACTTCAGCACCTGAAAATTTAAATATGT
ATGGTTAGTTAGTACCGAACTGTTTAAACTTACGTGTCTTGTAGTTCCCGTCATCTTTGAAAAATATAGT
TCTTTCCTGTACATAACCTTCGGGCATGGCACTCTTGAAAAAGTCATGCCGTTTCATATGATCTGGGTAT
CTCGAGAAGCATTGAACACCATAACAGAAAGTAGTGACAAGTGTTGGCTGAAAATTTAAATAATCAGGGT
TAGTTAGTATATATATGTTTAAACTTACCCATGGAACAGGTAGTTTTCCAGTAGTGCAAATAAATTTAAG
GGTAAGTTTTCCGTATGTTGCATCACCTTCACCCTCTCCACTGACAGAAAATTTGTGCCCATTAACATCA
CCATCTAATTCAACAAGAATTGGGACAACTCCAGTGAAAAGTTCTTCTCCTTTACTCATTTTTTCTACCG
GTACCCTCCAAGGGTCCTCCTGAAAATGTTCTATGTTATGTTAGTATCATTCGAAACATACCTTTGGGTC
CTTTGGCCAATCCCGGGGATCCTCTAGAGTCGACCTGCAGGCATGCAAGCTTATTTCATTTCCAAGTTGT
TAGCGTATCCATCGTTGTGAGTGATTTCAGCCATTTTTAAGCTCTGAAAATTTAAATGAGAATAGTTAGT
TAGTAAGATCATGTTTAAACTTACAGCTTGGCGTAATCATGGTCATAGCTGTTTCCTGTGTGAAATTGTT
ATCCGCT
Features (pLannotate 1.2.2; 12 found; start..end, strand, type, name):
     13..43      -  promoter       lac promoter: promoter for the E. coli lac operon
     58..79      -  protein_bind   CAP binding site: CAP binding activates transcription in the presence of cAMP. E. coli catabolite activator protein
     92..184     -  CDS            lacI (fragment): lac repressor; lacI; The lac repressor binds to the lac operator to inhibit transcription in E. coli. This inhibition can be relieved by adding lactose or isopropyl-β-D-thiogalactopyranoside (IPTG).
    367..955     -  rep_origin     ori: high-copy-number ColE1/pMB1/pBR322/pUC origin of replication
   1126..1986    -  CDS            AmpR: β-lactamase; bla; confers resistance to ampicillin, carbenicillin, and related antibiotics
   1987..2091    -  promoter       AmpR promoter: bla
   2189..2288    -  misc_feature   bom (fragment): basis of mobility region from pBR322
   2390..2425    -  CDS            rop (fragment): Rop protein, which maintains plasmids at low copy number; rop
   2553..2705    -  CDS            aex-5 (fragment): AEX5_CAEEL - Also known as kpc-3 From Caenorhabditis elegans.
   3326..4186    -  CDS            sg25: sg25 is a basic (constitutively fluorescent) green fluorescent protein published in 1997, derived from Aequorea victoria.
   4282..4322    +  misc_feature   MCS (fragment): pUC18/19 multiple cloning site
   4476..5       -  protein_bind   lac operator (across the origin): The lac repressor binds to the lac operator to inhibit transcription in E. coli. This inhibition can be relieved by adding lactose or isopropyl-β-D-thiogalactopyranoside (IPTG). lac repressor encoded by lacI
