>Addgene plasmid #1494 | pPD95_75 | analyzer sequence | sequence record 105
AAGCTTGCATGCCTGCAGGTCGACTCTAGAGGATCCCCGGGATTGGCCAAAGGACCCAAAGGTATGTTTC
GAATGATACTAACATAACATAGAACATTTTCAGGAGGACCCTTGGAGGGTACCGGTAGAAAAAATGAGTA
AAGGAGAAGAACTTTTCACTGGAGTTGTCCCAATTCTTGTTGAATTAGATGGTGATGTTAATGGGCACAA
ATTTTCTGTCAGTGGAGAGGGTGAAGGTGATGCAACATACGGAAAACTTACCCTTAAATTTATTTGCACT
ACTGGAAAACTACCTGTTCCATGGGTAAGTTTAAACATATATATACTAACTAACCCTGATTATTTAAATT
TTCAGCCAACACTTGTCACTACTTTCTGTTATGGTGTTCAATGCTTCTCGAGATACCCAGATCATATGAA
ACGGCATGACTTTTTCAAGAGTGCCATGCCCGAAGGTTATGTACAGGAAAGAACTATATTTTTCAAAGAT
GACGGGAACTACAAGACACGTAAGTTTAAACAGTTCGGTACTAACTAACCATACATATTTAAATTTTCAG
GTGCTGAAGTCAAGTTTGAAGGTGATACCCTTGTTAATAGAATCGAGTTAAAAGGTATTGATTTTAAAGA
AGATGGAAACATTCTTGGACACAAATTGGAATACAACTATAACTCACACAATGTATACATCATGGCAGAC
AAACAAAAGAATGGAATCAAAGTTGTAAGTTTAAACATGATTTTACTAACTAACTAATCTGATTTAAATT
TTCAGAACTTCAAAATTAGACACAACATTGAAGATGGAAGCGTTCAACTAGCAGACCATTATCAACAAAA
TACTCCAATTGGCGATGGCCCTGTCCTTTTACCAGACAACCATTACCTGTCCACACAATCTGCCCTTTCG
AAAGATCCCAACGAAAAGAGAGACCACATGGTCCTTCTTGAGTTTGTAACAGCTGCTGGGATTACACATG
GCATGGATGAACTATACAAATAGCATTCGTAGAATTCCAACTGAGCGCCGGTCGCTACCATTACCAACTT
GTCTGGTGTCAAAAATAATAGGGGCCGCTGTCATCAGAGTAAGTTTAAACTGAGTTCTACTAACTAACGA
GTAATATTTAAATTTTCAGCATCTCGCGCCCGTGCCTCTGACTTCTAAGTCCAATTACTCTTCAACATCC
CTACATGCTCTTTCTCCCTGTGCTCCCACCCCCTATTTTTGTTATTATCAAAAAACTTCTCTTAATTTCT
TTGTTTTTTAGCTTCTTTTAAGTCACCTCTAACAATGAAATTGTGTAGATTCAAAAATAGAATTAATTCG
TAATAAAAAGTCGAAAAAAATTGTGCTCCCTCCCCCCATTAATAATAATTCTATCCCAAAATCTACACAA
TGTTCTGTGTACACTTCTTATGTTTTTTACTTCTGATAAATTTTTTTGAAACATCATAGAAAAAACCGCA
CACAAAATACCTTATCATATGTTACGTTTCAGTTTATGACCGCAATTTTTATTTCTTCGCACGTCTGGGC
CTCTCATGACGTCAAATCATGCTCATCGTGAAAAAGTTTTGGAGTATTTTTGGAATTTTTCAATCAAGTG
AAAGTTTATGAAATTAATTTTCCTGCTTTTGCTTTTTGGGGTTTCCCCTATTGTTTGTCAAGATTTCGAG
GACGGCGTTTTTCTTGCTAAAATCACAAGTATTGATGAGCACGATGCAAGAAAGATCGGAAGAAGGTTTG
GGTTTGAGGCTCAGTGGAAGGTGAGTAGAAGTTGATAATTTGAAAGTGGAGTAGTGTCTATGGGGTTTTT
GCCTTAAATGACAGAATACATTCCCAATATACCAAACATAACTGTTTCCTACTAGTCGGCCGTACGGGCC
CTTTCGTCTCGCGCGTTTCGGTGATGACGGTGAAAACCTCTGACACATGCAGCTCCCGGAGACGGTCACA
GCTTGTCTGTAAGCGGATGCCGGGAGCAGACAAGCCCGTCAGGGCGCGTCAGCGGGTGTTGGCGGGTGTC
GGGGCTGGCTTAACTATGCGGCATCAGAGCAGATTGTACTGAGAGTGCACCATATGCGGTGTGAAATACC
GCACAGATGCGTAAGGAGAAAATACCGCATCAGGCGGCCTTAAGGGCCTCGTGATACGCCTATTTTTATA
GGTTAATGTCATGATAATAATGGTTTCTTAGACGTCAGGTGGCACTTTTCGGGGAAATGTGCGCGGAACC
CCTATTTGTTTATTTTTCTAAATACATTCAAATATGTATCCGCTCATGAGACAATAACCCTGATAAATGC
TTCAATAATATTGAAAAAGGAAGAGTATGAGTATTCAACATTTCCGTGTCGCCCTTATTCCCTTTTTTGC
GGCATTTTGCCTTCCTGTTTTTGCTCACCCAGAAACGCTGGTGAAAGTAAAAGATGCTGAAGATCAGTTG
GGTGCACGAGTGGGTTACATCGAACTGGATCTCAACAGCGGTAAGATCCTTGAGAGTTTTCGCCCCGAAG
AACGTTTTCCAATGATGAGCACTTTTAAAGTTCTGCTATGTGGCGCGGTATTATCCCGTATTGACGCCGG
GCAAGAGCAACTCGGTCGCCGCATACACTATTCTCAGAATGACTTGGTTGAGTACTCACCAGTCACAGAA
AAGCATCTTACGGATGGCATGACAGTAAGAGAATTATGCAGTGCTGCCATAACCATGAGTGATAACACTG
CGGCCAACTTACTTCTGACAACGATCGGAGGACCGAAGGAGCTAACCGCTTTTTTGCACAACATGGGGGA
TCATGTAACTCGCCTTGATCGTTGGGAACCGGAGCTGAATGAAGCCATACCAAACGACGAGCGTGACACC
ACGATGCCTGTAGCAATGGCAACAACGTTGCGCAAACTATTAACTGGCGAACTACTTACTCTAGCTTCCC
GGCAACAATTAATAGACTGGATGGAGGCGGATAAAGTTGCAGGACCACTTCTGCGCTCGGCCCTTCCGGC
TGGCTGGTTTATTGCTGATAAATCTGGAGCCGGTGAGCGTGGGTCTCGCGGTATCATTGCAGCACTGGGG
CCAGATGGTAAGCCCTCCCGTATCGTAGTTATCTACACGACGGGGAGTCAGGCAACTATGGATGAACGAA
ATAGACAGATCGCTGAGATAGGTGCCTCACTGATTAAGCATTGGTAACTGTCAGACCAAGTTTACTCATA
TATACTTTAGATTGATTTAAAACTTCATTTTTAATTTAAAAGGATCTAGGTGAAGATCCTTTTTGATAAT
CTCATGACCAAAATCCCTTAACGTGAGTTTTCGTTCCACTGAGCGTCAGACCCCGTAGAAAAGATCAAAG
GATCTTCTTGAGATCCTTTTTTTCTGCGCGTAATCTGCTGCTTGCAAACAAAAAAACCACCGCTACCAGC
GGTGGTTTGTTTGCCGGATCAAGAGCTACCAACTCTTTTTCCGAAGGTAACTGGCTTCAGCAGAGCGCAG
ATACCAAATACTGTCCTTCTAGTGTAGCCGTAGTTAGGCCACCACTTCAAGAACTCTGTAGCACCGCCTA
CATACCTCGCTCTGCTAATCCTGTTACCAGTGGCTGCTGCCAGTGGCGATAAGTCGTGTCTTACCGGGTT
GGACTCAAGACGATAGTTACCGGATAAGGCGCAGCGGTCGGGCTGAACGGGGGGTTCGTGCACACAGCCC
AGCTTGGAGCGAACGACCTACACCGAACTGAGATACCTACAGCGTGAGCATTGAGAAAGCGCCACGCTTC
CCGAAGGGAGAAAGGCGGACAGGTATCCGGTAAGCGGCAGGGTCGGAACAGGAGAGCGCACGAGGGAGCT
TCCAGGGGGAAACGCCTGGTATCTTTATAGTCCTGTCGGGTTTCGCCACCTCTGACTTGAGCGTCGATTT
TTGTGATGCTCGTCAGGGGGGCGGAGCCTATGGAAAAACGCCAGCAACGCGGCCTTTTTACGGTTCCTGG
CCTTTTGCTGGCCTTTTGCTCACATGTTCTTTCCTGCGTTATCCCCTGATTCTGTGGATAACCGTATTAC
CGCCTTTGAGTGAGCTGATACCGCTCGCCGCAGCCGAACGACCGAGCGCAGCGAGTCAGTGAGCGAGGAA
GCGGAAGAGCGCCCAATACGCAAACCGCCTCTCCCCGCGCGTTGGCCGATTCATTAATGCAGCTGGCACG
ACAGGTTTCCCGACTGGAAAGCGGGCAGTGAGCGCAACGCAATTAATGTGAGTTAGCTCACTCATTAGGC
ACCCCAGGCTTTACACTTTATGCTTCCGGCTCGTATGTTGTGTGGAATTGTGAGCGGATAACAATTTCAC
ACAGGAAACAGCTATGACCATGATTACGCCAAGCTGTAAGTTTAAACATGATCTTACTAACTAACTATTC
TCATTTAAATTTTCAGAGCTTAAAAATGGCTGAAATCACTCACAACGATGGATACGCTAACAACTTGGAA
ATGAAAT
Features (pLannotate 1.2.2; 12 found; start..end, strand, type, name):
      1..41      -  misc_feature   MCS (fragment): pUC18/19 multiple cloning site
    137..997     +  CDS            sg25: sg25 is a basic (constitutively fluorescent) green fluorescent protein published in 1997, derived from Aequorea victoria.
   1618..1770    +  CDS            aex-5 (fragment): AEX5_CAEEL - Also known as kpc-3 From Caenorhabditis elegans.
   1898..1933    +  CDS            rop (fragment): Rop protein, which maintains plasmids at low copy number; rop
   2035..2134    +  misc_feature   bom (fragment): basis of mobility region from pBR322
   2232..2336    +  promoter       AmpR promoter: bla
   2337..3197    +  CDS            AmpR: β-lactamase; bla; confers resistance to ampicillin, carbenicillin, and related antibiotics
   3368..3956    +  rep_origin     ori: high-copy-number ColE1/pMB1/pBR322/pUC origin of replication
   4139..4231    +  CDS            lacI (fragment): lac repressor; lacI; The lac repressor binds to the lac operator to inhibit transcription in E. coli. This inhibition can be relieved by adding lactose or isopropyl-β-D-thiogalactopyranoside (IPTG).
   4244..4265    +  protein_bind   CAP binding site: CAP binding activates transcription in the presence of cAMP. E. coli catabolite activator protein
   4280..4310    +  promoter       lac promoter: promoter for the E. coli lac operon
   4318..4334    +  protein_bind   lac operator: The lac repressor binds to the lac operator to inhibit transcription in E. coli. This inhibition can be relieved by adding lactose or isopropyl-β-D-thiogalactopyranoside (IPTG). lac repressor encoded by lacI
