[The description below was written by a language model from this plasmid's Addgene catalogue record and pLannotate feature annotations shown in this document.]
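Description:
pPD95_75 is an empty-backbone worm expression vector of about 4.5 kb from the 1995 Fire Lab vector kit, designed for building GFP reporter fusions in Caenorhabditis elegans. It is propagated in E. coli through a high-copy ColE1/pUC-type origin and selected with ampicillin via the β-lactamase gene and its native promoter. Remnants of pUC/pBR322 ancestry are annotated around these elements, including the lac promoter, operator and CAP binding site and small fragments of lacI, rop and the bom region. The catalogue lists the parental backbone as unknown.

The payload is a promoterless GFP cassette placed immediately downstream of a pUC18/19-derived multiple cloning site fragment. The catalogue describes the coding region as GFP segments (gfpN, gfpS65C, gfpC) interrupted by several synthetic introns (IVSA, IVSR, IVSS, IVST, IVSL). Such introns are generally included to improve transgene expression in worms, and S65C is a chromophore substitution that alters GFP fluorescence properties. The automated annotation detects this region as a single roughly 860 nt GFP-variant feature, longer than an uninterrupted GFP open reading frame, which is consistent with the introns. A "decoy" element is also listed, but the record does not explain its function. No worm promoter is recorded. A short match to C. elegans aex-5 lies downstream of GFP, but its role is not stated, and no 3′ UTR is explicitly annotated.

The two feature tables describe the same 4,487 nt sequence in opposite orientations. Typical use is restriction cloning of a promoter, or a promoter plus coding fragment, into the cloning site to produce transcriptional or translational GFP fusions for analysing expression patterns in transgenic worms.
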