Addgene plasmid #1494: pPD95_75
Purpose: (Empty Backbone)
Depositing lab: Andrew Fire. Depositing organization: Carnegie Institution for Science.
Backbone
  Vector backbone: Unknown
  Backbone size (bp): 4494
  Vector type: Worm Expression
Growth in bacteria
  Bacterial resistance: Ampicillin, 100 μg/mL
  Growth temperature: 37°C
  Growth strain: DH5alpha
  Copy number: Unknown
Gene/Insert
  Gene/Insert name: None
  Tag / fusion protein: IVSA, gfpN, IVSR, gfpS65C, IVSS, IVST, gfpC, IVSL, decoy
  Cloning method: Restriction Enzyme
Terms and licenses: Academic/Nonprofit Terms; Industry Terms: Not Available to Industry
Depositor comments: See Fire Lab Vector Kit Documentation 1995. Fire Lab Miniprep Number pPD95.75, Ligation number NONE.
How to cite: pPD95_75 was a gift from Andrew Fire (Addgene plasmid # 1494 ; http://n2t.net/addgene:1494 ; RRID:Addgene_1494)
